Addgene plasmid #112035: pJW1661
Purpose: OsTIR1 expression cassette marked with URA
Depositing lab: Jonathan Weissman. Depositing organization: University of California, San Francisco (UCSF). Publication: Defining the physiological role of SRP in protein-targeting efficiency and specificity. Costa EA, Subramanian K, Nunnari J, Weissman JS. Science. 2018 Jan 18. pii: science.aar3607. doi: 10.1126/science.aar3607. PubMed 29348368.
Backbone
  Vector backbone: pRS306
  Vector type: Yeast Expression
  Selectable markers: URA3
Growth in bacteria
  Bacterial resistance: Ampicillin, 100 μg/mL
  Growth temperature: 37°C
  Growth strain: DH5alpha
  Copy number: Unknown
Gene/Insert
  Gene/Insert name: TIR1
  Species: Oryza sativa
  Cloning method: Gibson Cloning
  Sequencing primers: 5′ gttccgcgcacatttcc; 3′ caagctgtgaccgtctcc
Terms and licenses: Academic/Nonprofit Terms; Industry Terms: Not Available to Industry
How to cite: pJW1661 was a gift from Jonathan Weissman (Addgene plasmid # 112035 ; http://n2t.net/addgene:112035 ; RRID:Addgene_112035)
