[The description below was written by a language model from this plasmid's Addgene catalogue record, the feature table of its GenBank file and pLannotate feature annotations shown in this document.]
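Description:
pJW1661 is a yeast expression plasmid built on pRS306, a pBluescript-derived integrating vector of the pRS series. The annotated features include no yeast replication origin or centromere, which fits a plasmid meant to be maintained in Saccharomyces cerevisiae by chromosomal integration rather than as an episome. In E. coli it replicates from a high-copy ColE1/pUC-type origin and is selected with ampicillin through the bla gene. The backbone also retains the f1 phage origin and the pBluescript multiple cloning site, which is flanked by T7 and T3 promoters within the lacZ-alpha/lac promoter region. Yeast transformants are selected with the URA3 marker under its own promoter, which complements uracil auxotrophy and can be counterselected with 5-fluoroorotic acid.

The payload, inserted by Gibson assembly outside the cloning site, is the rice (Oryza sativa) TIR1 coding sequence placed between the S. cerevisiae ADH1 promoter and ADH1 terminator, giving constitutive expression in yeast. OsTIR1 is an F-box protein that, in the presence of auxin, bridges a ubiquitin ligase complex to proteins carrying an auxin-inducible degron, leading to their rapid degradation. The plasmid therefore supplies the TIR1 component needed to set up auxin-inducible depletion of degron-tagged proteins in yeast strains. The two sequence records differ slightly (7,047 versus 7,043 nt). Annotation of the sequenced version also detects a partial V5 epitope tag immediately after the OsTIR1 reading frame, which is not annotated in the depositor's map, so the presence of a functional C-terminal tag is uncertain.
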