LOCUS       Exported 7047 bp ds-DNA circular SYN 12-MAY-2021
DEFINITION  OsTIR1 expression cassette marked with URA.
ACCESSION   .
VERSION     .
KEYWORDS    pJW1661
SOURCE      synthetic DNA construct
  ORGANISM  synthetic DNA construct
REFERENCE   1 (bases 1 to 7047)
  AUTHORS   Costa EA, Subramanian K, Nunnari J, Weissman JS
  TITLE     Defining the physiological role of SRP in protein-targeting
            efficiency and specificity.
  JOURNAL   Science. 2018 Jan 18. pii: science.aar3607. doi:
            10.1126/science.aar3607.
  PUBMED    29348368
REFERENCE   2 (bases 1 to 7047)
  AUTHORS   .
  TITLE     Direct Submission
  JOURNAL   Exported May 12, 2021 from SnapGene Server 1.1.58
            http://www.snapgene.com
FEATURES             Location/Qualifiers
     source          1..7047
                     /organism="synthetic DNA construct"
                     /mol_type="other DNA"
     primer_bind     complement(29..51)
                     /label=pGEX 3'
                     /note="pGEX vectors, reverse primer"
     primer_bind     151..170
                     /label=pRS-marker
                     /note="pRS vectors, use to sequence yeast selectable
                     marker"
     promoter        195..410
                     /gene="S. cerevisiae URA3"
                     /label=URA3 promoter
     CDS             411..1214
                     /codon_start=1
                     /gene="S. cerevisiae URA3"
                     /product="orotidine-5'-phosphate decarboxylase, required
                     for uracil biosynthesis"
                     /label=URA3
                     /note="yeast auxotrophic marker, counterselectable with
                     5-fluoroorotic acid (5-FOA)"
                     /translation="MSKATYKERAATHPSPVAAKLFNIMHEKQTNLCASLDVRTTKELL
                     ELVEALGPKICLLKTHVDILTDFSMEGTVKPLKALSAKYNFLLFEDRKFADIGNTVKLQ
                     YSAGVYRIAEWADITNAHGVVGPGIVSGLKQAAEEVTKEPRGLLMLAELSCKGSLSTGE
                     YTKGTVDIAKSDKDFVIGFIAQRDMGGRDEGYDWLIMTPGVGLDDKGDALGQQYRTVDD
                     VVSTGSDIIIVGRGLFAKGRDAKVEGERYRKAGWEAYLRRCGQQN"
     rep_origin      complement(1343..1798)
                     /direction=LEFT
                     /label=f1 ori
                     /note="f1 bacteriophage origin of replication; arrow
                     indicates direction of (+) strand synthesis"
     primer_bind     complement(1480..1501)
                     /label=F1ori-F
                     /note="F1 origin, forward primer"
     CDS             complement(1581..2156)
                     /codon_start=1
                     /gene="lacZ fragment"
                     /product="LacZ-alpha fragment of beta-galactosidase"
                     /label=lacZ-alpha
                     /translation="XXXXXXXXXXXXXXXXXXXXXXXXXXXXXXXXXXXXXXXXXXXXX
                     XXXXXXXXXXXXXXXXXXXXXXXXXXXXXXXXXXXXXXXXXXXXXXXXXXXXXXXXXXX
                     XXXXXXXXXXXXXXXXXXXXXXXXXXXXXXXXXXXXXXXXXXXXXXXXXXXXXXXXXXX
                     XXXXXXXXXXXXXXXXXXXXXXXXXXXX"
     primer_bind     1692..1711
                     /label=F1ori-R
                     /note="F1 origin, reverse primer"
     primer_bind     1928..1950
                     /label=M13/pUC Forward
                     /note="In lacZ gene"
     primer_bind     1942..1959
                     /label=M13 Forward
                     /note="In lacZ gene. Also called M13-F20 or M13 (-21)
                     Forward"
     primer_bind     1943..1959
                     /label=M13 fwd
                     /note="common sequencing primer, one of multiple similar
                     variants"
     primer_bind     1966..1985
                     /label=T7
                     /note="T7 promoter, forward primer"
     promoter        1966..1984
                     /label=T7 promoter
                     /note="promoter for bacteriophage T7 RNA polymerase"
     misc_feature    1993..2100
                     /label=MCS
                     /note="pBluescript multiple cloning site"
     primer_bind     2017..2033
                     /label=SK primer
                     /note="common sequencing primer, one of multiple similar
                     variants"
     primer_bind     2017..2033
                     /label=pBluescriptSK
                     /note="For pBluescript vector"
     primer_bind     complement(2067..2083)
                     /label=KS primer
                     /note="common sequencing primer, one of multiple similar
                     variants"
     primer_bind     complement(2068..2084)
                     /label=pBluescriptKS
                     /note="For pBluescript vector"
     promoter        complement(2113..2131)
                     /label=T3 promoter
                     /note="promoter for bacteriophage T3 RNA polymerase"
     primer_bind     complement(2152..2168)
                     /label=M13 rev
                     /note="common sequencing primer, one of multiple similar
                     variants"
     primer_bind     complement(2152..2168)
                     /label=M13 Reverse
                     /note="In lacZ gene. Also called M13-rev"
     primer_bind     complement(2165..2187)
                     /label=M13/pUC Reverse
                     /note="In lacZ gene"
     protein_bind    2176..2192
                     /label=lac operator
                     /bound_moiety="lac repressor encoded by lacI"
                     /note="The lac repressor binds to the lac operator to
                     inhibit transcription in E. coli. This inhibition can be
                     relieved by adding lactose or
                     isopropyl-beta-D-thiogalactopyranoside (IPTG)."
     promoter        complement(2200..2230)
                     /label=lac promoter
                     /note="promoter for the E. coli lac operon"
     primer_bind     complement(2383..2400)
                     /label=L4440
                     /note="L4440 vector, forward primer"
     rep_origin      complement(2554..3142)
                     /direction=LEFT
                     /label=ori
                     /note="high-copy-number ColE1/pMB1/pBR322/pUC origin of
                     replication"
     CDS             complement(3313..4173)
                     /codon_start=1
                     /gene="bla"
                     /product="beta-lactamase"
                     /label=AmpR
                     /note="confers resistance to ampicillin, carbenicillin, and
                     related antibiotics"
                     /translation="MSIQHFRVALIPFFAAFCLPVFAHPETLVKVKDAEDQLGARVGYI
                     ELDLNSGKILESFRPEERFPMMSTFKVLLCGAVLSRIDAGQEQLGRRIHYSQNDLVEYS
                     PVTEKHLTDGMTVRELCSAAITMSDNTAANLLLTTIGGPKELTAFFHNMGDHVTRLDRW
                     EPELNEAIPNDERDTTMPVAMATTLRKLLTGELLTLASRQQLIDWMEADKVAGPLLRSA
                     LPAGWFIADKSGAGERGSRGIIAALGPDGKPSRIVVIYTTGSQATMDERNRQIAEIGAS
                     LIKHW"
     primer_bind     3936..3955
                     /label=Amp-R
                     /note="Ampicillin resistance gene, reverse primer"
     promoter        complement(4174..4278)
                     /gene="bla"
                     /label=AmpR promoter
     primer_bind     4346..4364
                     /label=pBRforEco
                     /note="pBR322 vectors, upsteam of EcoRI site, forward
                     primer"
     promoter        4665..5061
                     /gene="S. cerevisiae ADH1"
                     /label=ADH1 promoter
                     /note="promoter for alcohol dehydrogenase 1"
     CDS             5074..6801
                     /codon_start=1
                     /product="rice transport inhibitor response 1 protein"
                     /label=OsTIR1
                     /note="F-box protein that mediates auxin-dependent
                     interaction of a ubiquitin ligase with an auxin-inducible
                     degron (Tan et al., 2007)"
                     /translation="MTYFPEEVVEHIFSFLPAQRDRNTVSLVCKVWYEIERLSRRGVFV
                     GNCYAVRAGRVAARFPNVRALTVKGKPHFADFNLVPPDWGGYAGPWIEAAARGCHGLEE
                     LRMKRMVVSDESLELLARSFPRFRALVLISCEGFSTDGLAAVASHCKLLRELDLQENEV
                     EDRGPRWLSCFPDSCTSLVSLNFACIKGEVNAGSLERLVSRSPNLRSLRLNRSVSVDTL
                     AKILLRTPNLEDLGTGNLTDDFQTESYFKLTSALEKCKMLRSLSGFWDASPVCLSFIYP
                     LCAQLTGLNLSYAPTLDASDLTKMISRCVKLQRLWVLDCISDKGLQVVASSCKDLQELR
                     VFPSDFYVAGYSAVTEEGLVAVSLGCPKLNSLLYFCHQMTNAALVTVAKNCPNFTRFRL
                     CILEPGKPDVVTSQPLDEGFGAIVRECKGLQRLSISGLLTDKVFMYIGKYAKQLEMLSI
                     AFAGDSDKGMMHVMNGCKNLRKLEIRDSPFGDAALLGNFARYETMRSLWMSSCNVTLKG
                     CQVLASKMPMLNVEVINERDGSNEMEENHGDLPKVEKLYVYRTTAGARDDAPNFVKIL"
     terminator      6858..7045
                     /gene="S. cerevisiae ADH1"
                     /label=ADH1 terminator
                     /note="transcription terminator for the S. cerevisiae
                     alcohol dehydrogenase 1 (ADH1) gene"
     primer_bind     complement(6913..6937)
                     /label=pHybLex-R
                     /note="ADH terminator, reverse primer"
ORIGIN
        1 tcgcgcgttt cggtgatgac ggtgaaaacc tctgacacat gcagctcccg gagacggtca
       61 cagcttgtct gtaagcggat gccgggagca gacaagcccg tcagggcgcg tcagcgggtg
      121 ttggcgggtg tcggggctgg cttaactatg cggcatcaga gcagattgta ctgagagtgc
      181 accacgcttt tcaattcaat tcatcatttt ttttttattc ttttttttga tttcggtttc
      241 tttgaaattt ttttgattcg gtaatctccg aacagaagga agaacgaagg aaggagcaca
      301 gacttagatt ggtatatata cgcatatgta gtgttgaaga aacatgaaat tgcccagtat
      361 tcttaaccca actgcacaga acaaaaacct gcaggaaacg aagataaatc atgtcgaaag
      421 ctacatataa ggaacgtgct gctactcatc ctagtcctgt tgctgccaag ctatttaata
      481 tcatgcacga aaagcaaaca aacttgtgtg cttcattgga tgttcgtacc accaaggaat
      541 tactggagtt agttgaagca ttaggtccca aaatttgttt actaaaaaca catgtggata
      601 tcttgactga tttttccatg gagggcacag ttaagccgct aaaggcatta tccgccaagt
      661 acaatttttt actcttcgaa gacagaaaat ttgctgacat tggtaataca gtcaaattgc
      721 agtactctgc gggtgtatac agaatagcag aatgggcaga cattacgaat gcacacggtg
      781 tggtgggccc aggtattgtt agcggtttga agcaggcggc agaagaagta acaaaggaac
      841 ctagaggcct tttgatgtta gcagaattgt catgcaaggg ctccctatct actggagaat
      901 atactaaggg tactgttgac attgcgaaga gcgacaaaga ttttgttatc ggctttattg
      961 ctcaaagaga catgggtgga agagatgaag gttacgattg gttgattatg acacccggtg
     1021 tgggtttaga tgacaaggga gacgcattgg gtcaacagta tagaaccgtg gatgatgtgg
     1081 tctctacagg atctgacatt attattgttg gaagaggact atttgcaaag ggaagggatg
     1141 ctaaggtaga gggtgaacgt tacagaaaag caggctggga agcatatttg agaagatgcg
     1201 gccagcaaaa ctaaaaaact gtattataag taaatgcatg tatactaaac tcacaaatta
     1261 gagcttcaat ttaattatat cagttattac cctgcggtgt gaaataccgc acagatgcgt
     1321 aaggagaaaa taccgcatca ggaaattgta aacgttaata ttttgttaaa attcgcgtta
     1381 aatttttgtt aaatcagctc attttttaac caataggccg aaatcggcaa aatcccttat
     1441 aaatcaaaag aatagaccga gatagggttg agtgttgttc cagtttggaa caagagtcca
     1501 ctattaaaga acgtggactc caacgtcaaa ggnnnnnnnn nnnnnnnnnn nnnnnnnnnn
     1561 nnnnnnnnnn nnnnnnnnnn ntnnnnnnnn nnnnnnnnnn nnnnnnnnnn nnnnnnnnnn
     1621 nnnnnnnnnn nnnnnnnnnn nnnnnnnnnn nnnnnnnnnn nnnnnnnnnn nnngnnnnnn
     1681 nnnnnnnnnn nnnnnnnnnn nnnnnnnnnn nnnnnnnnnn nnnnnnnnnn nnnnnnnnnn
     1741 nnnnnnnnnn nnnnnnnnnn nnnnnnnnnn nnnnnnnnnn nnnnnnnnnn nnnnnnnncg
     1801 cgccattcgc cattcaggct gcgcaactgt tgggaagggc gatcggtgcg ggcctcttcg
     1861 ctattacgcc agctggcgaa ggggggatgt gctgcaaggc gattaagttg ggtaacgcca
     1921 gggttttccc agtcacgacg ttgtaaaacg acggccagtg aattgtaata cgactcacta
     1981 tagggcgaat tggagctcca ccgcggtggc ggccgctcta gaactagtgg atcccccggg
     2041 ctgcaggaat tcgatatcaa gcttatcgat accgtcgacc tcgagggggg gcccggtacc
     2101 cagcttttgt tccctttagt gagggttaat tccgagcttg gcgtaatcat ggtcatagct
     2161 gtttcctgtg tgaaattgtt atccgctcac aattccacac aacataggag ccggaagcat
     2221 aaagtgtaaa gcctggggtg cctaatgagt gaggtaactc acattaattg cgttgcgctc
     2281 actgcccgct ttccagtcgg gaaacctgtc gtgccagctg cattaatgaa tcggccaacg
     2341 cgcggggaga ggcggtttgc gtattgggcg ctcttccgct tcctcgctca ctgactcgct
     2401 gcgctcggtc gttcggctgc ggcgagcggt atcagctcac tcaaaggcgg taatacggtt
     2461 atccacagaa tcaggggata acgcaggaaa gaacatgtga gcaaaaggcc agcaaaaggc
     2521 caggaaccgt aaaaaggccg cgttgctggc gtttttccat aggctcggcc cccctgacga
     2581 gcatcacaaa aatcgacgct caagtcagag gtggcgaaac ccgacaggac tataaagata
     2641 ccaggcgttc ccccctggaa gctccctcgt gcgctctcct gttccgaccc tgccgcttac
     2701 cggatacctg tccgcctttc tcccttcggg aagcgtggcg ctttctcaat gctcacgctg
     2761 taggtatctc agttcggtgt aggtcgttcg ctccaagctg ggctgtgtgc acgaaccccc
     2821 cgttcagccc gaccgctgcg ccttatccgg taactatcgt cttgagtcca acccggtaag
     2881 acacgactta tcgccactgg cagcagccac tggtaacagg attagcagag cgaggtatgt
     2941 aggcggtgct acagagttct tgaagtggtg gcctaactac ggctacacta gaaggacagt
     3001 atttggtatc tgcgctctgc tgaagccagt taccttcgga aaaagagttg gtagctcttg
     3061 atccggcaaa caaaccaccg ctggtagcgg tggttttttt gtttgcaagc agcagattac
     3121 gcgcagaaaa aaaggatctc aagaagatcc tttgatcttt tctacggggt ctgacgctca
     3181 gtggaacgaa aactcacgtt aagggatttt ggtcatgaga ttatcaaaaa ggatcttcac
     3241 ctagatcctt ttaaattaaa aatgaagttt taaatcaatc taaagtatat atgagtaaac
     3301 ttggtctgac agttaccaat gcttaatcag tgaggcacct atctcagcga tctgtctatt
     3361 tcgttcatcc atagttgcct gactgcccgt cgtgtagata actacgatac gggagggctt
     3421 accatctggc cccagtgctg caatgatacc gcgagaccca cgctcaccgg ctccagattt
     3481 atcagcaata aaccagccag ccggaagggc cgagcgcaga agtggtcctg caactttatc
     3541 cgcctccatc cagtctatta attgttgccg ggaagctaga gtaagtagtt cgccagttaa
     3601 tagtttgcgc aacgttgttg ccattgctac aggcatcgtg gtgtcacgct cgtcgtttgg
     3661 tatggcttca ttcagctccg gttcccaacg atcaaggcga gttacatgat cccccatgtt
     3721 gtgaaaaaaa gcggttagct ccttcggtcc tccgatcgtt gtcagaagta agttggccgc
     3781 agtgttatca ctcatggtta tggcagcact gcataattct cttactgtca tgccatccgt
     3841 aagatgcttt tctgtgactg gtgagtactc aaccaagtca ttctgagaat agtgtatgcg
     3901 gcgaccgagt tgctcttgcc cggcgtcaat acgggataat accgcgccac atagcagaac
     3961 tttaaaagtg ctcatcattg gaaaacgttc ttcggggcga aaactctcaa ggatcttacc
     4021 gctgttgaga tccagttcga tgtaacccac tcgtgcaccc aactgatctt cagcatcttt
     4081 tactttcacc agcgtttctg ggtgagcaaa aacaggaagg caaaatgccg caaaaaaggg
     4141 aataagggcg acacggaaat gttgaatact catactcttc ctttttcaat attattgaag
     4201 catttatcag ggttattgtc tcatgagcgg atacatattt gaatgtattt agaaaaataa
     4261 acaaataggg gttccgcgca catttccccg aaaagtgcca cctgacgtct aagaaaccat
     4321 tattatcatg acattaacct ataaaaatag gcgtatcacg aggccctttc gtcgggtgta
     4381 caatatggac ttcctctttt ctggcaacca aacccataca tcgggattcc tataatacct
     4441 tcgttggtct ccctaacatg taggtggcgg aggggagata tacaatagaa cagataccag
     4501 acaagacata atgggctaaa caagactaca ccaattacac tgcctcattg atggtggtac
     4561 ataacgaact aatactgtag ccctagactt gatagccatc atcatatcga agtttcacta
     4621 ccctttttcc atttgccatc tattgaagta ataataggcg catgcaactt cttttctttt
     4681 tttttctttt ctctctcccc cgttgttgtc tcaccatatc cgcaatgaca aaaaaatgat
     4741 ggaagacact aaaggaaaaa attaacgaca aagacagcac caacagatgt cgttgttcca
     4801 gagctgatga ggggtatctc gaagcacacg aaactttttc cttccttcat tcacgcacac
     4861 tactctctaa tgagcaacgg tatacggcct tccttccagt tacttgaatt tgaaataaaa
     4921 aaaagtttgc tgtcttgcta tcaagtataa atagacctgc aattattaat cttttgtttc
     4981 ctcgtcattg ttctcgttcc ctttcttcct tgtttctttt tctgcacaat atttcaagct
     5041 ataccaagca tacaatcaac tatctcatat acaatgacgt acttcccgga ggaggtggtg
     5101 gagcacatct tcagcttcct gccggcgcag cgcgaccgca acacggtctc gctcgtctgc
     5161 aaggtgtggt acgagatcga gaggctgagc cgccgcggcg tcttcgtggg caactgctac
     5221 gccgtgcgcg ccggccgcgt cgccgcgcgg ttccccaacg tgcgggcgct cacggtgaag
     5281 gggaagcccc acttcgccga cttcaacctc gtgccccccg actggggcgg ctacgcgggg
     5341 ccgtggatcg aggcggccgc gaggggatgc cacggcctgg aggagctcag gatgaagcgg
     5401 atggtggtgt ccgacgagag cctcgagctg ctggctcgct cgttcccgcg gttcagggct
     5461 cttgttctta tcagctgcga ggggttcagc actgacgggc tagccgccgt cgcgagccat
     5521 tgcaagcttc tgagggagtt ggatttgcag gaaaatgaag tggaggatcg agggcctagg
     5581 tggctttcct gcttccctga ttcctgcaca tcacttgtct cattgaattt tgcctgcatc
     5641 aaaggggagg ttaatgctgg ttcactggag agacttgtta gcaggtcccc aaacctgcgg
     5701 agtttgaggc tgaatcgatc tgtatcggta gatacacttg caaagatact actgcgtacc
     5761 cctaacttgg aggatttggg gacagggaat ttgacagatg acttccaaac tgagtcctac
     5821 tttaagctta ccagtgctct ggagaaatgc aagatgttga ggagtttgtc tggattctgg
     5881 gatgcttctc ctgtttgcct gtcatttatc taccccctgt gtgctcaact gacaggattg
     5941 aacttgagct atgcccccac acttgatgct tctgacctta caaaaatgat tagccgctgt
     6001 gtgaagctcc aacgcctttg ggtactggat tgtatctcgg acaaaggctt gcaagtggtg
     6061 gcctccagtt gcaaagactt gcaagaactc agggtatttc catcagattt ctacgtagct
     6121 ggttattctg cagtgacaga ggagggactt gttgcagtat ccttgggctg tccaaaactg
     6181 aactcactac tgtacttctg tcaccaaatg actaatgctg cactagttac tgtcgccaag
     6241 aactgtccaa atttcacacg attcagactt tgtattcttg agccagggaa gcctgatgtt
     6301 gtgacaagcc aaccattaga tgaaggcttt ggagctattg ttcgtgagtg caagggatta
     6361 caacgtttgt caatatctgg tcttctcaca gacaaagttt tcatgtatat tgggaaatat
     6421 gcaaaacaac ttgagatgct ttctatagca tttgctggtg acagtgataa gggtatgatg
     6481 catgttatga atggatgcaa gaatttaagg aaactggaga taagagatag cccgtttggt
     6541 gatgctgcac tcttggggaa ttttgctagg tacgagacaa tgcgatccct ttggatgtca
     6601 tcttgcaatg tcacgttaaa ggggtgccaa gtccttgcgt caaagatgcc gatgctcaat
     6661 gttgaggtca taaatgagcg ggatggtagc aatgaaatgg aggaaaacca tggagatctg
     6721 cctaaagtgg agaaattata tgtgtaccgc acaactgctg gggcgaggga tgatgcacca
     6781 aattttgtta aaatcctatg ataggcctat ccctaaccct ctcctcggtc tcgattctac
     6841 gtaacacttc taaataagcg aatttcttat gatttatgat ttttattatt aaataagtta
     6901 taaaaaaaat aagtgtatac aaattttaaa gtgactctta ggttttaaaa cgaaaattct
     6961 tattcttgag taactctttc ctgtaggtca ggttgctttc tcaggtatag catgaggtcg
     7021 ctcttattga ccacacctct accggca
//
