Features (pLannotate 1.2.2; 21 found; start..end, strand, type, name):
      1..35      +  CDS            rop (fragment): Rop protein, which maintains plasmids at low copy number; rop
    137..186     +  misc_feature   bom (fragment): basis of mobility region from pBR322
    194..409     +  promoter       URA3 promoter: S. cerevisiae URA3
    410..1213    +  CDS            URA3: orotidine-5'-phosphate decarboxylase, required for uracil biosynthesis; S. cerevisiae URA3; yeast auxotrophic marker, counterselectable with 5-fluoroorotic acid (5-FOA)
   1292..1343    +  misc_feature   bom (fragment): basis of mobility region from pBR322
   1371..1799    -  rep_origin     f1 ori (sequence partly withheld): f1 bacteriophage origin of replication; arrow indicates direction of (+) strand synthesis
   1803..1960    -  CDS            lacZα (fragment): LacZα fragment of β-galactosidase; lacZ fragment
   1963..1981    +  promoter       T7 promoter: promoter for bacteriophage T7 RNA polymerase
   1990..2097    +  misc_feature   MCS: pBluescript multiple cloning site
   2109..2127    -  promoter       T3 promoter: promoter for bacteriophage T3 RNA polymerase
   2172..2188    -  protein_bind   lac operator: The lac repressor binds to the lac operator to inhibit transcription in E. coli. This inhibition can be relieved by adding lactose or isopropyl-β-D-thiogalactopyranoside (IPTG). lac repressor encoded by lacI
   2196..2226    -  promoter       lac promoter: promoter for the E. coli lac operon
   2241..2262    -  protein_bind   CAP binding site: CAP binding activates transcription in the presence of cAMP. E. coli catabolite activator protein
   2275..2367    -  CDS            lacI (fragment): lac repressor; lacI; The lac repressor binds to the lac operator to inhibit transcription in E. coli. This inhibition can be relieved by adding lactose or isopropyl-β-D-thiogalactopyranoside (IPTG).
   2550..3138    -  rep_origin     ori: high-copy-number ColE1/pMB1/pBR322/pUC origin of replication
   3309..4169    -  CDS            AmpR: β-lactamase; bla; confers resistance to ampicillin, carbenicillin, and related antibiotics
   4170..4274    -  promoter       AmpR promoter: bla
   4661..5057    +  promoter       ADH1 promoter: S. cerevisiae ADH1; promoter for alcohol dehydrogenase 1
   5070..6795    +  CDS            OsTIR1 (fragment): rice transport inhibitor response 1 protein F-box protein that mediates auxin-dependent interaction of a ubiquitin ligase with an auxin-inducible degron (Tan et al., 2007)
   6801..6837    +  CDS            V5 tag (fragment): epitope tag from simian virus 5
   6854..7041    +  terminator     ADH1 terminator: S. cerevisiae ADH1; transcription terminator for the S. cerevisiae alcohol dehydrogenase 1 (ADH1) gene
>Addgene plasmid #112035 | pJW1661 | addgene full sequence | sequence record 215309 | Addgene NGS Result
TCGCGCGTTTCGGTGATGACGGTGAAAACCTCTGACACATGCAGCTCCCGGAGACGGTCACAGCTTGTCT
GTAAGCGGATGCCGGGAGCAGACAAGCCCGTCAGGGCGCGTCAGCGGGTGTTGGCGGGTGTCGGGGCTGG
CTTAACTATGCGGCATCAGAGCAGATTGTACTGAGAGTGCACCATACCACCTTTTCAATTCATCATTTTT
TTTTTATTCTTTTTTTTGATTTCGGTTTCCTTGAAATTTTTTTGATTCGGTAATCTCCGAACAGAAGGAA
GAACGAAGGAAGGAGCACAGACTTAGATTGGTATATATACGCATATGTAGTGTTGAAGAAACATGAAATT
GCCCAGTATTCTTAACCCAACTGCACAGAACAAAAACCTGCAGGAAACGAAGATAAATCATGTCGAAAGC
TACATATAAGGAACGTGCTGCTACTCATCCTAGTCCTGTTGCTGCCAAGCTATTTAATATCATGCACGAA
AAGCAAACAAACTTGTGTGCTTCATTGGATGTTCGTACCACCAAGGAATTACTGGAGTTAGTTGAAGCAT
TAGGTCCCAAAATTTGTTTACTAAAAACACATGTGGATATCTTGACTGATTTTTCCATGGAGGGCACAGT
TAAGCCGCTAAAGGCATTATCCGCCAAGTACAATTTTTTACTCTTCGAAGACAGAAAATTTGCTGACATT
GGTAATACAGTCAAATTGCAGTACTCTGCGGGTGTATACAGAATAGCAGAATGGGCAGACATTACGAATG
CACACGGTGTGGTGGGCCCAGGTATTGTTAGCGGTTTGAAGCAGGCGGCAGAAGAAGTAACAAAGGAACC
TAGAGGCCTTTTGATGTTAGCAGAATTGTCATGCAAGGGCTCCCTATCTACTGGAGAATATACTAAGGGT
ACTGTTGACATTGCGAAGAGCGACAAAGATTTTGTTATCGGCTTTATTGCTCAAAGAGACATGGGTGGAA
GAGATGAAGGTTACGATTGGTTGATTATGACACCCGGTGTGGGTTTAGATGACAAGGGAGACGCATTGGG
TCAACAGTATAGAACCGTGGATGATGTGGTCTCTACAGGATCTGACATTATTATTGTTGGAAGAGGACTA
TTTGCAAAGGGAAGGGATGCTAAGGTAGAGGGTGAACGTTACAGAAAAGCAGGCTGGGAAGCATATTTGA
GAAGATGCGGCCAGCAAAACTAAAAAACTGTATTATAAGTAAATGCATGTATACTAAACTCACAAATTAG
AGCTTCAATTTAATTATATCAGTTATTACCCTATGCGGTGTGAAATACCGCACAGATGCGTAAGGAGAAA
ATACCGCATCAGGAAATTGTAAGCGTTAATATTTTGTTAAAATTCGCGTTAAATTTTTGTTAAATCAGCT
CATTTTTTAACCAATAGGCCGAAATCGGCAAAATCCCTTATAAATCAAAAGAATAGACCGAGATAGGGTT
GAGTGTTGTTCCAGTTTGGAACAAGAGTCCACTATTAAAGAACGTGGACTCCAACGTCAAAGG
[49 nt withheld, positions 1534-1582]
T
[91 nt withheld, positions 1584-1674]
G
[124 nt withheld, positions 1676-1799]
CCATTCGCCATTCAGGCTGCGCAACTGTTGGGAAGGGCGATCGGTGCGGGCCTCTTCGCTATTACGCCAG
CTGGCGAAAGGGGGATGTGCTGCAAGGCGATTAAGTTGGGTAACGCCAGGGTTTTCCCAGTCACGACGTT
GTAAAACGACGGCCAGTGAATTGTAATACGACTCACTATAGGGCGAATTGGAGCTCCACCGCGGTGGCGG
CCGCTCTAGAACTAGTGGATCCCCCGGGCTGCAGGAATTCGATATCAAGCTTATCGATACCGTCGACCTC
GAGGGGGGGCCCGGTACCAGCTTTTGTTCCCTTTAGTGAGGGTTAATTTCGAGCTTGGCGTAATCATGGT
CATAGCTGTTTCCTGTGTGAAATTGTTATCCGCTCACAATTCCACACAACATACGAGCCGGAAGCATAAA
GTGTAAAGCCTGGGGTGCCTAATGAGTGAGCTAACTCACATTAATTGCGTTGCGCTCACTGCCCGCTTTC
CAGTCGGGAAACCTGTCGTGCCAGCTGCATTAATGAATCGGCCAACGCGCGGGGAGAGGCGGTTTGCGTA
TTGGGCGCTCTTCCGCTTCCTCGCTCACTGACTCGCTGCGCTCGGTCGTTCGGCTGCGGCGAGCGGTATC
AGCTCACTCAAAGGCGGTAATACGGTTATCCACAGAATCAGGGGATAACGCAGGAAAGAACATGTGAGCA
AAAGGCCAGCAAAAGGCCAGGAACCGTAAAAAGGCCGCGTTGCTGGCGTTTTTCCATAGGCTCCGCCCCC
CTGACGAGCATCACAAAAATCGACGCTCAAGTCAGAGGTGGCGAAACCCGACAGGACTATAAAGATACCA
GGCGTTTCCCCCTGGAAGCTCCCTCGTGCGCTCTCCTGTTCCGACCCTGCCGCTTACCGGATACCTGTCC
GCCTTTCTCCCTTCGGGAAGCGTGGCGCTTTCTCATAGCTCACGCTGTAGGTATCTCAGTTCGGTGTAGG
TCGTTCGCTCCAAGCTGGGCTGTGTGCACGAACCCCCCGTTCAGCCCGACCGCTGCGCCTTATCCGGTAA
CTATCGTCTTGAGTCCAACCCGGTAAGACACGACTTATCGCCACTGGCAGCAGCCACTGGTAACAGGATT
AGCAGAGCGAGGTATGTAGGCGGTGCTACAGAGTTCTTGAAGTGGTGGCCTAACTACGGCTACACTAGAA
GAACAGTATTTGGTATCTGCGCTCTGCTGAAGCCAGTTACCTTCGGAAAAAGAGTTGGTAGCTCTTGATC
CGGCAAACAAACCACCGCTGGTAGCGGTGGTTTTTTTGTTTGCAAGCAGCAGATTACGCGCAGAAAAAAA
GGATCTCAAGAAGATCCTTTGATCTTTTCTACGGGGTCTGACGCTCAGTGGAACGAAAACTCACGTTAAG
GGATTTTGGTCATGAGATTATCAAAAAGGATCTTCACCTAGATCCTTTTAAATTAAAAATGAAGTTTTAA
ATCAATCTAAAGTATATATGAGTAAACTTGGTCTGACAGTTACCAATGCTTAATCAGTGAGGCACCTATC
TCAGCGATCTGTCTATTTCGTTCATCCATAGTTGCCTGACTCCCCGTCGTGTAGATAACTACGATACGGG
AGGGCTTACCATCTGGCCCCAGTGCTGCAATGATACCGCGAGACCCACGCTCACCGGCTCCAGATTTATC
AGCAATAAACCAGCCAGCCGGAAGGGCCGAGCGCAGAAGTGGTCCTGCAACTTTATCCGCCTCCATCCAG
TCTATTAATTGTTGCCGGGAAGCTAGAGTAAGTAGTTCGCCAGTTAATAGTTTGCGCAACGTTGTTGCCA
TTGCTACAGGCATCGTGGTGTCACGCTCGTCGTTTGGTATGGCTTCATTCAGCTCCGGTTCCCAACGATC
AAGGCGAGTTACATGATCCCCCATGTTGTGCAAAAAAGCGGTTAGCTCCTTCGGTCCTCCGATCGTTGTC
AGAAGTAAGTTGGCCGCAGTGTTATCACTCATGGTTATGGCAGCACTGCATAATTCTCTTACTGTCATGC
CATCCGTAAGATGCTTTTCTGTGACTGGTGAGTACTCAACCAAGTCATTCTGAGAATAGTGTATGCGGCG
ACCGAGTTGCTCTTGCCCGGCGTCAATACGGGATAATACCGCGCCACATAGCAGAACTTTAAAAGTGCTC
ATCATTGGAAAACGTTCTTCGGGGCGAAAACTCTCAAGGATCTTACCGCTGTTGAGATCCAGTTCGATGT
AACCCACTCGTGCACCCAACTGATCTTCAGCATCTTTTACTTTCACCAGCGTTTCTGGGTGAGCAAAAAC
AGGAAGGCAAAATGCCGCAAAAAAGGGAATAAGGGCGACACGGAAATGTTGAATACTCATACTCTTCCTT
TTTCAATATTATTGAAGCATTTATCAGGGTTATTGTCTCATGAGCGGATACATATTTGAATGTATTTAGA
AAAATAAACAAATAGGGGTTCCGCGCACATTTCCCCGAAAAGTGCCACCTGACGTCTAAGAAACCATTAT
TATCATGACATTAACCTATAAAAATAGGCGTATCACGAGGCCCTTTCGTCGGGTGTACAATATGGACTTC
CTCTTTTCTGGCAACCAAACCCATACATCGGGATTCCTATAATACCTTCGTTGGTCTCCCTAACATGTAG
GTGGCGGAGGGGAGATATACAATAGAACAGATACCAGACAAGACATAATGGGCTAAACAAGACTACACCA
ATTACACTGCCTCATTGATGGTGGTACATAACGAACTAATACTGTAGCCCTAGACTTGATAGCCATCATC
ATATCGAAGTTTCACTACCCTTTTTCCATTTGCCATCTATTGAAGTAATAATAGGCGCATGCAACTTCTT
TTCTTTTTTTTTCTTTTCTCTCTCCCCCGTTGTTGTCTCACCATATCCGCAATGACAAAAAAATGATGGA
AGACACTAAAGGAAAAAATTAACGACAAAGACAGCACCAACAGATGTCGTTGTTCCAGAGCTGATGAGGG
GTATCTCGAAGCACACGAAACTTTTTCCTTCCTTCATTCACGCACACTACTCTCTAATGAGCAACGGTAT
ACGGCCTTCCTTCCAGTTACTTGAATTTGAAATAAAAAAAAGTTTGCTGTCTTGCTATCAAGTATAAATA
GACCTGCAATTATTAATCTTTTGTTTCCTCGTCATTGTTCTCGTTCCCTTTCTTCCTTGTTTCTTTTTCT
GCACAATATTTCAAGCTATACCAAGCATACAATCAACTATCTCATATACAATGACGTACTTCCCGGAGGA
GGTGGTGGAGCACATCTTCAGCTTCCTGCCGGCGCAGCGCGACCGCAACACGGTCTCGCTCGTCTGCAAG
GTGTGGTACGAGATCGAGAGGCTGAGCCGCCGCGGCGTCTTCGTGGGCAACTGCTACGCCGTGCGCGCCG
GCCGCGTCGCCGCGCGGTTCCCCAACGTGCGGGCGCTCACGGTGAAGGGGAAGCCCCACTTCGCCGACTT
CAACCTCGTGCCCCCCGACTGGGGCGGCTACGCGGGGCCGTGGATCGAGGCGGCCGCGAGGGGATGCCAC
GGCCTGGAGGAGCTCAGGATGAAGCGGATGGTGGTGTCCGACGAGAGCCTCGAGCTGCTGGCTCGCTCGT
TCCCGCGGTTCAGGGCTCTTGTTCTTATCAGCTGCGAGGGGTTCAGCACTGACGGGCTAGCCGCCGTCGC
GAGCCATTGCAAGCTTCTGAGGGAGTTGGATTTGCAGGAAAATGAAGTGGAGGATCGAGGGCCTAGGTGG
CTTTCCTGCTTCCCTGATTCCTGCACATCACTTGTCTCATTGAATTTTGCCTGCATCAAAGGGGAGGTTA
ATGCTGGTTCACTGGAGAGACTTGTTAGCAGGTCCCCAAACCTGCGGAGTTTGAGGCTGAATCGATCTGT
ATCGGTAGATACACTTGCAAAGATACTACTGCGTACCCCTAACTTGGAGGATTTGGGGACAGGGAATTTG
ACAGATGACTTCCAAACTGAGTCCTACTTTAAGCTTACCAGTGCTCTGGAGAAATGCAAGATGTTGAGGA
GTTTGTCTGGATTCTGGGATGCTTCTCCTGTTTGCCTGTCATTTATCTACCCCCTGTGTGCTCAACTGAC
AGGATTGAACTTGAGCTATGCCCCCACACTTGATGCTTCTGACCTTACAAAAATGATTAGCCGCTGTGTG
AAGCTCCAACGCCTTTGGGTACTGGATTGTATCTCGGACAAAGGCTTGCAAGTGGTGGCCTCCAGTTGCA
AAGACTTGCAAGAACTCAGGGTATTTCCATCAGATTTCTACGTAGCTGGTTATTCTGCAGTGACAGAGGA
GGGACTTGTTGCAGTATCCTTGGGCTGTCCAAAACTGAACTCACTACTGTACTTCTGTCACCAAATGACT
AATGCTGCACTAGTTACTGTCGCCAAGAACTGTCCAAATTTCACACGATTCAGACTTTGTATTCTTGAGC
CAGGGAAGCCTGATGTTGTGACAAGCCAACCATTAGATGAAGGCTTTGGAGCTATTGTTCGTGAGTGCAA
GGGATTACAACGTTTGTCAATATCTGGTCTTCTCACAGACAAAGTTTTCATGTATATTGGGAAATATGCA
AAACAACTTGAGATGCTTTCTATAGCATTTGCTGGTGACAGTGATAAGGGTATGATGCATGTTATGAATG
GATGCAAGAATTTAAGGAAACTGGAGATAAGAGATAGCCCGTTTGGTGATGCTGCACTCTTGGGGAATTT
TGCTAGGTACGAGACAATGCGATCCCTTTGGATGTCATCTTGCAATGTCACGTTAAAGGGGTGCCAAGTC
CTTGCGTCAAAGATGCCGATGCTCAATGTTGAGGTCATAAATGAGCGGGATGGTAGCAATGAAATGGAGG
AAAACCATGGAGATCTGCCTAAAGTGGAGAAATTATATGTGTACCGCACAACTGCTGGGGCGAGGGATGA
TGCACCAAATTTTGTTAAAATCCTATGATAGGCCTATCCCTAACCCTCTCCTCGGTCTCGATTCTACGTA
ACACTTCTAAATAAGCGAATTTCTTATGATTTATGATTTTTATTATTAAATAAGTTATAAAAAAAATAAG
TGTATACAAATTTTAAAGTGACTCTTAGGTTTTAAAACGAAAATTCTTATTCTTGAGTAACTCTTTCCTG
TAGGTCAGGTTGCTTTCTCAGGTATAGCATGAGGTCGCTCTTATTGACCACACCTCTACCGGCA
